>Addgene plasmid #121121 | PB-gRNA-Puro | addgene full sequence | sequence record 243621 | Addgene NGS Result
CATGTTGTATTATAAAATAAGTAATTAGCTTAACCTATACATAATAGAAACAAATTATACTTATTAGTCA
GTCAGAAACAACTTTGGCACATATCAATATTATGCTCTCGTTAATTAAGATTAGTGAACGGATCTCGACG
GTATCGATCACGAGACTAGCCTCGAGCGGCCGCCCCCTTCACCGAGGGCCTATTTCCCATGATTCCTTCA
TATTTGCATATACGATACAAGGCTGTTAGAGAGATAATTGGAATTAATTTGACTGTAAACACAAAGATAT
TAGTACAAAATACGTGACGTAGAAAGTAATAATTTCTTGGGTAGTTTGCAGTTTTAAAATTATGTTTTAA
AATGGACTATCATATGCTTACCGTAACTTGAAAGTATTTCGATTTCTTGGCTTTATATATCTTGTGGAAA
GGACGAAACACCGGGTCTTCGAGAAGACCTGTTTTAGAGCTAGAAATAGCAAGTTAAAATAAGGCTAGTC
CGTTATCAACTTGAAAAAGTGGCACCGAGTCGGTGCTTTTTTTAAAGAATTCTCGACCTCGAGACAAATG
GCAGTATTCATCCACAATTTTAAAAGAAAAGGGGGGATTGGGGGGTACAGTGCAGGGGAAAGAATAGTAG
ACATAATAGCAACAGACATACAAACTAAAGAATTACAAAAACAAATTACAAAAATTCAAAATTTTCGGGT
TTATTACAGGGACAGCAGAGATCCACTTTGGCCGCGGCTCGAGGGGGTTGGGGTTGCGCCTTTTCCAAGG
CAGCCCTGGGTTTGCGCAGGGACGCGGCTGCTCTGGGCGTGGTTCCGGGAAACGCAGCGGCGCCGACCCT
GGGACTCGCACATTCTTCACGTCCGTTCGCAGCGTCACCCGGATCTTCGCCGCTACCCTTGTGGGCCCCC
CGGCGACGCTTCCTGCTCCGCCCCTAAGTCGGGAAGGTTCCTTGCGGTTCGCGGCGTGCCGGACGTGACA
AACGGAAGCCGCACGTCTCACTAGTACCCTCGCAGACGGACAGCGCCAGGGAGCAATGGCAGCGCGCCGA
CCGCGATGGGCTGTGGCCAATAGCGGCTGCTCAGCAGGGCGCGCCGAGAGCAGCGGCCGGGAAGGGGCGG
TGCGGGAGGCGGGGTGTGGGGCGGTAGTGTGGGCCCTGTTCCTGCCCGCGCGGTGTTCCGCATTCTGCAA
GCCTCCGGAGCGCACGTCGGCAGTCGGCTCCCTCGTTGACCGAATCACCGACCTCTCTCCCCAGGGGGAT
CCACCGGAGCTTACCATGACCGAGTACAAGCCCACGGTGCGCCTCGCCACCCGCGACGACGTCCCCAGGG
CCGTACGCACCCTCGCCGCCGCGTTCGCCGACTACCCCGCCACGCGCCACACCGTCGATCCGGACCGCCA
CATCGAGCGGGTCACCGAGCTGCAAGAACTCTTCCTCACGCGCGTCGGGCTCGACATCGGCAAGGTGTGG
GTCGCGGACGACGGCGCCGCGGTGGCGGTCTGGACCACGCCGGAGAGCGTCGAAGCGGGGGCGGTGTTCG
CCGAGATCGGCCCGCGCATGGCCGAGTTGAGCGGTTCCCGGCTGGCCGCGCAGCAACAGATGGAAGGCCT
CCTGGCGCCGCACCGGCCCAAGGAGCCCGCGTGGTTCCTGGCCACCGTCGGCGTCTCGCCCGACCACCAG
GGCAAGGGTCTGGGCAGCGCCGTCGTGCTCCCCGGAGTGGAGGCGGCCGAGCGCGCCGGGGTGCCCGCCT
TCCTGGAAACCTCCGCGCCCCGCAACCTCCCCTTCTACGAGCGGCTCGGCTTCACCGTCACCGCCGACGT
CGAGGTGCCCGAAGGACCGCGCACCTGGTGCATGACCCGCAAGCCCGGTGCCTGACGCCCGCCCCACGAC
CCGCAGCGCCCGACCGAAAGGAGCGCACGACCCCATGCATCGGTACCTTTAAGACCAATGACTTACAAGG
CAGCTGTAGATCTTAGCCACTTTCTAGAGTCGGGGCGGCCGGCCGCTTCGAGCAGACATGATAAGATACA
TTGATGAGTTTGGACAAACCACAACTAGAATGCAGTGAAAAAAATGCTTTATTTGTGAAATTTGTGATGC
TATTGCTTTATTTGTAACCATTATAAGCTGCAATAAACAAGTTGCTCTTCCGCTTCCTCGCTCACTGACT
CGCTGCGCTCGGTCGTTCGGCTGCGGCGAGCGGTATCAGCTCACTCAAAGGCGGTAATACGGTTATCCAC
AGAATCAGGGGATAACGCAGGAAAGAACATGTGAGCAAAAGGCCAGCAAAAGGCCAGGAACCGTAAAGCT
AGCCAACAAGCTCGTCATCGCTTTGCAGAAGAGCAGAGAGGATATGCTCATCGTCTAAAGAACTACCCAT
TTTATTATATATTAGTCACGATATCTATAACAAGAAAATATATATATAATAAGTTATCACGTAAGTAGAA
CATGAAATAACAATATAATTATCGTATGAGTTAAATCTTAAAAGTCACGTAAAAGATAATCATGCGTCAT
TTTGACTCACGCGGTCGTTATAGTTCAAAATCAGTGACACTTACCGCATTGACAAGCACGCCTCACGGGA
GCTCCAAGCGGCGACTGAGATGTCCTAAATGCACAGCGACGGATTCGCGCTATTTAGAAAGAGAGAGCAA
TATTTCAAGAATGCATGCGTCAATTTTACGCAGACTATCTTTCTAGGGTTAAAAAAGATTTGCGCTTTAC
TCGACCTAAACTTTAAACACGTCATAGAATCTTCGTTTGACAAAAACCACATTGTGGCCAAGCTGTGTGA
CGCGACGCGCGCTAAAGAATGGCAAACCAAGTCGCGCGAGGTACCAGCTTTTGTTCCCTTTAGTGAGGGT
TAATTTCGAGCTTGGCGTAATCATGGTCATAGCTGTTTCCTGTGTGAAATTGTTATCCGCTCACAATTCC
ACACAACATACGAGCCGGAAGCATAAAGTGTAAAGCCTGGGGTGCCTAATGAGTGAGCTAACTCACATTA
ATTGCGTTGCGCTCACTGCCCGCTTTCCAGTCGGGAAACCTGTCGTGCCAGCTGCATTAATGAATCGGCC
AACGCGCGGGGAGAGGCGGTTTGCGTATTGGGCGCTCTTCCGCTTCCTCGCTCACTGACTCGCTGCGCTC
GGTCGTTCGGCTGCGGCGAGCGGTATCAGCTCACTCAAAGGCGGTAATACGGTTATCCACAGAATCAGGG
GATAACGCAGGAAAGAACATGTGAGCAAAAGGCCAGCAAAAGGCCAGGAACCGTAAAAAGGCCGCGTTGC
TGGCGTTTTTCCATAGGCTCCGCCCCCCTGACGAGCATCACAAAAATCGACGCTCAAGTCAGAGGTGGCG
AAACCCGACAGGACTATAAAGATACCAGGCGTTTCCCCCTGGAAGCTCCCTCGTGCGCTCTCCTGTTCCG
ACCCTGCCGCTTACCGGATACCTGTCCGCCTTTCTCCCTTCGGGAAGCGTGGCGCTTTCTCATAGCTCAC
GCTGTAGGTATCTCAGTTCGGTGTAGGTCGTTCGCTCCAAGCTGGGCTGTGTGCACGAACCCCCCGTTCA
GCCCGACCGCTGCGCCTTATCCGGTAACTATCGTCTTGAGTCCAACCCGGTAAGACACGACTTATCGCCA
CTGGCAGCAGCCACTGGTAACAGGATTAGCAGAGCGAGGTATGTAGGCGGTGCTACAGAGTTCTTGAAGT
GGTGGCCTAACTACGGCTACACTAGAAGAACAGTATTTGGTATCTGCGCTCTGCTGAAGCCAGTTACCTT
CGGAAAAAGAGTTGGTAGCTCTTGATCCGGCAAACAAACCACCGCTGGTAGCGGTGGTTTTTTTGTTTGC
AAGCAGCAGATTACGCGCAGAAAAAAAGGATCTCAAGAAGATCCTTTGATCTTTTCTACGGGGTCTGACG
CTCAGTGGAACGAAAACTCACGTTAAGGGATTTTGGTCATGAGATTATCAAAAAGGATCTTCACCTAGAT
CCTTTTAAATTAAAAATGAAGTTTTAAATCAATCTAAAGTATATATGAGTAAACTTGGTCTGACAGTTAC
CAATGCTTAATCAGTGAGGCACCTATCTCAGCGATCTGTCTATTTCGTTCATCCATAGTTGCCTGACTCC
CCGTCGTGTAGATAACTACGATACGGGAGGGCTTACCATCTGGCCCCAGTGCTGCAATGATACCGCGAGA
CCCACGCTCACCGGCTCCAGATTTATCAGCAATAAACCAGCCAGCCGGAAGGGCCGAGCGCAGAAGTGGT
CCTGCAACTTTATCCGCCTCCATCCAGTCTATTAATTGTTGCCGGGAAGCTAGAGTAAGTAGTTCGCCAG
TTAATAGTTTGCGCAACGTTGTTGCCATTGCTACAGGCATCGTGGTGTCACGCTCGTCGTTTGGTATGGC
TTCATTCAGCTCCGGTTCCCAACGATCAAGGCGAGTTACATGATCCCCCATGTTGTGCAAAAAAGCGGTT
AGCTCCTTCGGTCCTCCGATCGTTGTCAGAAGTAAGTTGGCCGCAGTGTTATCACTCATGGTTATGGCAG
CACTGCATAATTCTCTTACTGTCATGCCATCCGTAAGATGCTTTTCTGTGACTGGTGAGTACTCAACCAA
GTCATTCTGAGAATAGTGTATGCGGCGACCGAGTTGCTCTTGCCCGGCGTCAATACGGGATAATACCGCG
CCACATAGCAGAACTTTAAAAGTGCTCATCATTGGAAAACGTTCTTCGGGGCGAAAACTCTCAAGGATCT
TACCGCTGTTGAGATCCAGTTCGATGTAACCCACTCGTGCACCCAACTGATCTTCAGCATCTTTTACTTT
CACCAGCGTTTCTGGGTGAGCAAAAACAGGAAGGCAAAATGCCGCAAAAAAGGGAATAAGGGCGACACGG
AAATGTTGAATACTCATACTCTTCCTTTTTCAATATTATTGAAGCATTTATCAGGGTTATTGTCTCATGA
GCGGATACATATTTGAATGTATTTAGAAAAATAAACAAATAGGGGTTCCGCGCACATTTCCCCGAAAAGT
GCCACCTAAATTGTAAGCGTTAATATTTTGTTAAAATTCGCGTTAAATTTTTGTTAAATCAGCTCATTTT
TTAACCAATAGGCCGAAATCGGCAAAATCCCTTATAAATCAAAAGAATAGACCGAGATAGGGT
[37 nt withheld, positions 5174-5210]
AAAGAACGTGGACTCCAACGTCAAAGG
[49 nt withheld, positions 5238-5286]
T
[91 nt withheld, positions 5288-5378]
G
[124 nt withheld, positions 5380-5503]
CCCATTCGCCATTCAGGCTGCGCAACTGTTGGGAAGGGCGATCGGTGCGGGCCTCTTCGCTATTACGCCA
GCTGGCGAAAGGGGGATGTGCTGCAAGGCGATTAAGTTGGGTAACGCCAGGGTTTTCCCAGTCACGACGT
TGTAAAACGACGGCCAGTGAATTGTAATACGACTCACTATAGGGCGAATTGGAGCTCGGTATTCACGACA
GCAGGCTGAATAATAAAAAAATTAGAAACTATTATTTAACCCTAGAAAGATAATCATATTGTGACGTACG
TTAAAGATAATCATGCGTAAAATTGACGCATGTGTTTTATCGGTCTGTATATCGAGGTTTATTTATTAAT
TTGAATAGATATTAAGTTTTATTATATTTACACTTACATACTAATAATAAATTCAACAAACAATTTATTT
ATGTTTATTTATTTATTAAAAAAAAACAAAAACTCAAAATTTCTTCTATAAAGTAACAAAACTTTTAAAC
ATTCTCTCTTTTACAAAAATAAACTTATTTTGTACTTTAAAAACAGT
Features (pLannotate 1.2.2; 20 found; start..end, strand, type, name):
    184..424     +  promoter       U6 promoter: RNA polymerase III promoter for human U6 snRNA
    451..526     +  misc_RNA       gRNA scaffold: guide RNA scaffold for the Streptococcus pyogenes CRISPR/Cas9 system
    578..695     +  misc_feature   cPPT/CTS: central polypurine tract and central termination sequence of HIV-1
    744..1254    +  promoter       hPGK promoter: human phosphoglycerate kinase 1 promoter
   1276..1875    +  CDS            PuroR (fragment): puromycin N-acetyltransferase; pac from Streptomyces; confers resistance to puromycin
   1918..1986    +  CDS            nef (fragment): NEF_HV1Z2 - Experimental evidence at protein level: Swiss-Prot protein existence level 1. Extracellular Nef protein targets CD4(+) T-lymphocytes for apoptosis by interacting with CXCR4 surface receptors. From Human immunodeficiency virus type 1 group M subtype D (isolate Z2/CDC-Z34) (HIV-1).
   2022..2143    -  polyA_signal   SV40 poly(A) signal: SV40 polyadenylation signal
   2147..2280    -  rep_origin     RSF ori (fragment): Plasmids containing the RSF 1030 origin of replication can be propagated in E. coli cells that contain additional plasmids with compatible origins.
   2709..2840    +  CDS            FP (fragment): FP25_NPVAC - Experimental evidence at protein level: Swiss-Prot protein existence level 1. From Autographa californica nuclear polyhedrosis virus (AcMNPV).
   2857..2875    -  promoter       T3 promoter: promoter for bacteriophage T3 RNA polymerase
   2920..2936    -  protein_bind   lac operator: The lac repressor binds to the lac operator to inhibit transcription in E. coli. This inhibition can be relieved by adding lactose or isopropyl-β-D-thiogalactopyranoside (IPTG). lac repressor encoded by lacI
   2944..2974    -  promoter       lac promoter: promoter for the E. coli lac operon
   2989..3010    -  protein_bind   CAP binding site: CAP binding activates transcription in the presence of cAMP. E. coli catabolite activator protein
   3023..3115    -  CDS            lacI (fragment): lac repressor; lacI; The lac repressor binds to the lac operator to inhibit transcription in E. coli. This inhibition can be relieved by adding lactose or isopropyl-β-D-thiogalactopyranoside (IPTG).
   3298..3886    -  rep_origin     ori: high-copy-number ColE1/pMB1/pBR322/pUC origin of replication
   4057..4917    -  CDS            AmpR: β-lactamase; bla; confers resistance to ampicillin, carbenicillin, and related antibiotics
   4918..5022    -  promoter       AmpR promoter: bla
   5075..5503    -  rep_origin     f1 ori (sequence partly withheld): f1 bacteriophage origin of replication; arrow indicates direction of (+) strand synthesis
   5508..5665    -  CDS            lacZα (fragment): LacZα fragment of β-galactosidase; lacZ fragment
   5668..5686    +  promoter       T7 promoter: promoter for bacteriophage T7 RNA polymerase
