[The description below was written by a language model from this plasmid's Addgene catalogue record and pLannotate feature annotations shown in this document.]
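Description:
PB-gRNA-Puro is a PiggyBac transposon-based mammalian expression plasmid for CRISPR work, designed to deliver a guide RNA together with a puromycin resistance marker. In bacteria it is maintained as a high-copy plasmid through a ColE1/pUC-type origin and selected with ampicillin via the β-lactamase gene and its native promoter. The backbone also carries an f1 phage origin and pBluescript-like remnants (lacZα fragment, lac promoter/operator, T3 and T7 promoters). The automated annotation does not call the PiggyBac terminal repeats explicitly. The short match to the AcMNPV FP25 gene may reflect flanking baculoviral sequence that often accompanies PiggyBac arms, but the record does not confirm this.

The payload consists of two units in the same orientation. A human U6 RNA polymerase III promoter sits upstream of the Streptococcus pyogenes Cas9 gRNA scaffold. The catalogue lists only the scaffold as the insert, indicating that no targeting spacer is present and that users clone their own guide sequence between promoter and scaffold; the cloning sites are not recorded. Downstream, a human PGK promoter drives puromycin N-acetyltransferase for selection of mammalian cells. An HIV-1 cPPT/CTS element and a small nef fragment flank this region, suggesting the cassette was lifted from a lentiviral gRNA vector, and an SV40 polyadenylation signal is annotated nearby on the opposite strand.

Co-delivered with a PiggyBac transposase, a vector of this kind allows stable genomic integration and puromycin selection of gRNA-expressing cells. Cas9 or a dCas9 effector must be supplied separately. The associated work concerns mouse embryonic stem cells.
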