Addgene plasmid #121121: PB-gRNA-Puro
Purpose: Expression of a gRNA together with a Puromycin resistance
Depositing lab: Pablo Navarro. Depositing organization: Institut Pasteur. Publication: The molecular logic of Nanog-induced self-renewal in mouse embryonic stem cells. Heurtier V, Owens N, Gonzalez I, Mueller F, Proux C, Mornico D, Clerc P, Dubois A, Navarro P. Nat Commun. 2019 Mar 7;10(1):1109. doi: 10.1038/s41467-019-09041-z. PubMed 30846691.
Backbone
  Vector backbone: PiggyBac
  Vector type: Mammalian Expression, CRISPR
  Selectable markers: Puromycin
Growth in bacteria
  Bacterial resistance: Ampicillin, 100 μg/mL
  Growth temperature: 37°C
  Growth strain: DH5alpha
  Copy number: High Copy
Gene/Insert
  Gene/Insert name: gRNA
  gRNA/shRNA sequence: scaffold
  Species: M. musculus (mouse), Synthetic
  Cloning method: Restriction Enzyme; 5′ cloning site unknown (unknown if destroyed); 3′ cloning site unknown (unknown if destroyed)
  Sequencing primers: 5′ n/a
Terms and licenses: Academic/Nonprofit Terms; Industry Terms: Not Available to Industry
How to cite: PB-gRNA-Puro was a gift from Pablo Navarro (Addgene plasmid # 121121 ; http://n2t.net/addgene:121121 ; RRID:Addgene_121121)
